>Addgene plasmid #123341 | pcDNA3-mCherry-mCherry-FLARE-EKAR-EV | addgene full sequence | sequence record 307074 | Addgene NGS Result
GACGGATCGGGAGATCTCCCGATCCCCTATGGTGCACTCTCAGTACAATCTGCTCTGATGCCGCATAGTT
AAGCCAGTATCTGCTCCCTGCTTGTGTGTTGGAGGTCGCTGAGTAGTGCGCGAGCAAAATTTAAGCTACA
ACAAGGCAAGGCTTGACCGACAATTGCATGAAGAATCTGCTTAGGGTTAGGCGTTTTGCGCTGCTTCGCG
ATGTACGGGCCAGATATACGCGTTGACATTGATTATTGACTAGTTATTAATAGTAATCAATTACGGGGTC
ATTAGTTCATAGCCCATATATGGAGTTCCGCGTTACATAACTTACGGTAAATGGCCCGCCTGGCTGACCG
CCCAACGACCCCCGCCCATTGACGTCAATAATGACGTATGTTCCCATAGTAACGCCAATAGGGACTTTCC
ATTGACGTCAATGGGTGGAGTATTTACGGTAAACTGCCCACTTGGCAGTACATCAAGTGTATCATATGCC
AAGTACGCCCCCTATTGACGTCAATGACGGTAAATGGCCCGCCTGGCATTATGCCCAGTACATGACCTTA
TGGGACTTTCCTACTTGGCAGTACATCTACGTATTAGTCATCGCTATTACCATGGTGATGCGGTTTTGGC
AGTACATCAATGGGCGTGGATAGCGGTTTGACTCACGGGGATTTCCAAGTCTCCACCCCATTGACGTCAA
TGGGAGTTTGTTTTGGCACCAAAATCAACGGGACTTTCCAAAATGTCGTAACAACTCCGCCCCATTGACG
CAAATGGGCGGTAGGCGTGTACGGTGGGAGGTCTATATAAGCAGAGCTCTCTGGCTAACTAGAGAACCCA
CTGCTTACTGGCTTATCGAAATTAATACGACTCACTATAGGGAGACCCAAGCTTGCGGCCGCCACCATGG
TGCGGGGTTCTCATCATCATCATCATCATGGTATGGCTAGCATGACTGGTGGACAGCAAATGGGTCGGGA
TCTGTACGACGATGACGATAAGGATCCCATGGTGAGCAAGGGCGAGGAGGATAACATGGCCATCATCAAG
GAGTTCATGCGCTTCAAGGTGCACATGGAGGGCTCCGTGAACGGCCACGAGTTCGAGATCGAGGGCGAGG
GCGAGGGCCGCCCCTACGAGGGCACCCAGACCGCCAAGCTGAAGGTGACCAAGGGTGGCCCCCTGCCCTT
CGCCTGGGACATCCTGTCCCCTCAGTTCATGTACGGCTCCAAGGCCTACGTGAAGCACCCCGCCGACATC
CCCGACTACTTGAAGCTGTCCTTCCCCGAGGGCTTCAAGTGGGAGCGCGTGATGAACTTCGAGGACGGCG
GCGTGGTGACCGTGACCCAGGACTCCTCCCTGCAGGACGGCGAGTTCATCTACAAGGTGAAGCTGCGCGG
CACCAACTTCCCCTCCGACGGCCCCGTAATGCAGAAGAAGACCATGGGCTGGGAGGCCTCCTCCGAGCGG
ATGTACCCCGAGGACGGCGCCCTGAAGGGCGAGATCAAGCAGAGGCTGAAGCTGAAGGACGGCGGCCACT
ACGACGCTGAGGTCAAGACCACCTACAAGGCCAAGAAGCCCGTGCAGCTGCCCGGCGCCTACAACGTCAA
CATCAAGTTGGACATCACCTCCCACAACGAGGACTACACCATCGTGGAACAGTACGAACGCGCCGAGGGC
CGCCACTCCACCGGCGGCATGGACGAGCTGTACAAGCGCATGCACATGGCGGACGAGGAGAAGCTGCCGC
CCGGCTGGGAGAAGCGCATGAGCCGCAGCTCAGGCCGAGTGTACTACTTCAACCACATCACTAACGCCAG
CCAGTGGGAGCGGCCCAGCGGCAACAGCAGCAGTGGTGGCAAAAACGGGCAGGGGGAGCCTGCCAGGGGT
ACCAGTGCTGGTGGTAGTGCTGGTGGTAGTGCTGGTGGTAGTGCTGGTGGTAGTGCTGGTGGTTCCGGCA
GTGCTGGTGGTAGTGCTGGTGGTAGTACCAGTGCTGGTGGTAGTGCTGGTGGTAGTGCTGGTGGTAGTGC
TGGTGGTAGTGCTGGTGGTTCCGGCAGTGCTGGTGGTAGTGCTGGTGGTAGTACCAGTGCTGGTGGTAGT
GCTGGTGGTAGTGCTGGTGGTAGTGCTGGTGGTAGTGCTGGTGGTTCCGGCAGTGCTGGTGGTAGTGCTG
GTGGTAGTACCAGTGCTGGTGGTAGTGCTGGTGGTAGTGCTGGTGGTAGTGCTGGTGGTAGTGCTGGTGG
TTCCGGACCAGATGTCCCTAGAACTCCAGTGGATAAAGCAAAGCTGTCATTCCAATTCCCCCGCGCACGG
GAGCTCATGGTGAGCAAGGGCGAGGAGGATAACATGGCCATCATCAAGGAGTTCATGCGCTTCAAGGTGC
ACATGGAGGGCTCCGTGAACGGCCACGAGTTCGAGATCGAGGGCGAGGGCGAGGGCCGCCCCTACGAGGG
CACCCAGACCGCCAAGCTGAAGGTGACCAAGGGTGGCCCCCTGCCCTTCGCCTGGGACATCCTGTCCCCT
CAGTTCATGTACGGCTCCAAGGCCTACGTGAAGCACCCCGCCGACATCCCCGACTACTTGAAGCTGTCCT
TCCCCGAGGGCTTCAAGTGGGAGCGCGTGATGAACTTCGAGGACGGCGGCGTGGTGACCGTGACCCAGGA
CTCCTCCCTGCAGGACGGCGAGTTCATCTACAAGGTGAAGCTGCGCGGCACCAACTTCCCCTCCGACGGC
CCCGTAATGCAGAAGAAGACCATGGGCTGGGAGGCCTCCTCCGAGCGGATGTACCCCGAGGACGGCGCCC
TGAAGGGCGAGATCAAGCAGAGGCTGAAGCTGAAGGACGGCGGCCACTACGACGCTGAGGTCAAGACCAC
CTACAAGGCCAAGAAGCCCGTGCAGCTGCCCGGCGCCTACAACGTCAACATCAAGTTGGACATCACCTCC
CACAACGAGGACTACACCATCGTGGAACAGTACGAACGCGCCGAGGGCCGCCACTCCACCGGCGGCATGG
ACGAGCTGTACAAGTAAGAATTCTGCAGATATCCATCACACTGGCGGCCGCTCGAGCATGCATCTAGAGG
GCCCTATTCTATAGTGTCACCTAAATGCTAGAGCTCGCTGATCAGCCTCGACTGTGCCTTCTAGTTGCCA
GCCATCTGTTGTTTGCCCCTCCCCCGTGCCTTCCTTGACCCTGGAAGGTGCCACTCCCACTGTCCTTTCC
TAATAAAATGAGGAAATTGCATCGCATTGTCTGAGTAGGTGTCATTCTATTCTGGGGGGTGGGGTGGGGC
AGGACAGCAAGGGGGAGGATTGGGAAGACAATAGCAGGCATGCTGGGGATGCGGTGGGCTCTATGGCTTC
TGAGGCGGAAAGAACCAGCTGGGGCTCTAGGGGGTATCCCC
[124 nt withheld, positions 3402-3525]
C
[91 nt withheld, positions 3527-3617]
A
[49 nt withheld, positions 3619-3667]
CCTTTGACGTTGGAGTCCACGTTCTTT
[37 nt withheld, positions 3695-3731]
ACCCTATCTCGGTCTATTCTTTTGATTTATAAGGGATTTTGCCGATTTCGGCCTATTGGTTAAAAAATGA
GCTGATTTAACAAAAATTTAACGCGAATTAATTCTGTGGAATGTGTGTCAGTTAGGGTGTGGAAAGTCCC
CAGGCTCCCCAGCAGGCAGAAGTATGCAAAGCATGCATCTCAATTAGTCAGCAACCAGGTGTGGAAAGTC
CCCAGGCTCCCCAGCAGGCAGAAGTATGCAAAGCATGCATCTCAATTAGTCAGCAACCATAGTCCCGCCC
CTAACTCCGCCCATCCCGCCCCTAACTCCGCCCAGTTCCGCCCATTCTCCGCCCCATGGCTGACTAATTT
TTTTTATTTATGCAGAGGCCGAGGCCGCCTCTGCCTCTGAGCTATTCCAGAAGTAGTGAGGAGGCTTTTT
TGGAGGCCTAGGCTTTTGCAAAAAGCTCCCGGGAGCTTGTATATCCATTTTCGGATCTGATCAAGAGACA
GGATGAGGATCGTTTCGCATGATTGAACAAGATGGATTGCACGCAGGTTCTCCGGCCGCTTGGGTGGAGA
GGCTATTCGGCTATGACTGGGCACAACAGACAATCGGCTGCTCTGATGCCGCCGTGTTCCGGCTGTCAGC
GCAGGGGCGCCCGGTTCTTTTTGTCAAGACCGACCTGTCCGGTGCCCTGAATGAACTGCAGGACGAGGCA
GCGCGGCTATCGTGGCTGGCCACGACGGGCGTTCCTTGCGCAGCTGTGCTCGACGTTGTCACTGAAGCGG
GAAGGGACTGGCTGCTATTGGGCGAAGTGCCGGGGCAGGATCTCCTGTCATCTCACCTTGCTCCTGCCGA
GAAAGTATCCATCATGGCTGATGCAATGCGGCGGCTGCATACGCTTGATCCGGCTACCTGCCCATTCGAC
CACCAAGCGAAACATCGCATCGAGCGAGCACGTACTCGGATGGAAGCCGGTCTTGTCGATCAGGATGATC
TGGACGAAGAGCATCAGGGGCTCGCGCCAGCCGAACTGTTCGCCAGGCTCAAGGCGCGCATGCCCGACGG
CGAGGATCTCGTCGTGACCCATGGCGATGCCTGCTTGCCGAATATCATGGTGGAAAATGGCCGCTTTTCT
GGATTCATCGACTGTGGCCGGCTGGGTGTGGCGGACCGCTATCAGGACATAGCGTTGGCTACCCGTGATA
TTGCTGAAGAGCTTGGCGGCGAATGGGCTGACCGCTTCCTCGTGCTTTACGGTATCGCCGCTCCCGATTC
GCAGCGCATCGCCTTCTATCGCCTTCTTGACGAGTTCTTCTGAGCGGGACTCTGGGGTTCGAAATGACCG
ACCAAGCGACGCCCAACCTGCCATCACGAGATTTCGATTCCACCGCCGCCTTCTATGAAAGGTTGGGCTT
CGGAATCGTTTTCCGGGACGCCGGCTGGATGATCCTCCAGCGCGGGGATCTCATGCTGGAGTTCTTCGCC
CACCCCAACTTGTTTATTGCAGCTTATAATGGTTACAAATAAAGCAATAGCATCACAAATTTCACAAATA
AAGCATTTTTTTCACTGCATTCTAGTTGTGGTTTGTCCAAACTCATCAATGTATCTTATCATGTCTGTAT
ACCGTCGACCTCTAGCTAGAGCTTGGCGTAATCATGGTCATAGCTGTTTCCTGTGTGAAATTGTTATCCG
CTCACAATTCCACACAACATACGAGCCGGAAGCATAAAGTGTAAAGCCTGGGGTGCCTAATGAGTGAGCT
AACTCACATTAATTGCGTTGCGCTCACTGCCCGCTTTCCAGTCGGGAAACCTGTCGTGCCAGCTGCATTA
ATGAATCGGCCAACGCGCGGGGAGAGGCGGTTTGCGTATTGGGCGCTCTTCCGCTTCCTCGCTCACTGAC
TCGCTGCGCTCGGTCGTTCGGCTGCGGCGAGCGGTATCAGCTCACTCAAAGGCGGTAATACGGTTATCCA
CAGAATCAGGGGATAACGCAGGAAAGAACATGTGAGCAAAAGGCCAGCAAAAGGCCAGGAACCGTAAAAA
GGCCGCGTTGCTGGCGTTTTTCCATAGGCTCCGCCCCCCTGACGAGCATCACAAAAATCGACGCTCAAGT
CAGAGGTGGCGAAACCCGACAGGACTATAAAGATACCAGGCGTTTCCCCCTGGAAGCTCCCTCGTGCGCT
CTCCTGTTCCGACCCTGCCGCTTACCGGATACCTGTCCGCCTTTCTCCCTTCGGGAAGCGTGGCGCTTTC
TCATAGCTCACGCTGTAGGTATCTCAGTTCGGTGTAGGTCGTTCGCTCCAAGCTGGGCTGTGTGCACGAA
CCCCCCGTTCAGCCCGACCGCTGCGCCTTATCCGGTAACTATCGTCTTGAGTCCAACCCGGTAAGACACG
ACTTATCGCCACTGGCAGCAGCCACTGGTAACAGGATTAGCAGAGCGAGGTATGTAGGCGGTGCTACAGA
GTTCTTGAAGTGGTGGCCTAACTACGGCTACACTAGAAGAACAGTATTTGGTATCTGCGCTCTGCTGAAG
CCAGTTACCTTCGGAAAAAGAGTTGGTAGCTCTTGATCCGGCAAACAAACCACCGCTGGTAGCGGTGGTT
TTTTTGTTTGCAAGCAGCAGATTACGCGCAGAAAAAAAGGATCTCAAGAAGATCCTTTGATCTTTTCTAC
GGGGTCTGACGCTCAGTGGAACGAAAACTCACGTTAAGGGATTTTGGTCATGAGATTATCAAAAAGGATC
TTCACCTAGATCCTTTTAAATTAAAAATGAAGTTTTAAATCAATCTAAAGTATATATGAGTAAACTTGGT
CTGACAGTTACCAATGCTTAATCAGTGAGGCACCTATCTCAGCGATCTGTCTATTTCGTTCATCCATAGT
TGCCTGACTCCCCGTCGTGTAGATAACTACGATACGGGAGGGCTTACCATCTGGCCCCAGTGCTGCAATG
ATACCGCGAGACCCACGCTCACCGGCTCCAGATTTATCAGCAATAAACCAGCCAGCCGGAAGGGCCGAGC
GCAGAAGTGGTCCTGCAACTTTATCCGCCTCCATCCAGTCTATTAATTGTTGCCGGGAAGCTAGAGTAAG
TAGTTCGCCAGTTAATAGTTTGCGCAACGTTGTTGCCATTGCTACAGGCATCGTGGTGTCACGCTCGTCG
TTTGGTATGGCTTCATTCAGCTCCGGTTCCCAACGATCAAGGCGAGTTACATGATCCCCCATGTTGTGCA
AAAAAGCGGTTAGCTCCTTCGGTCCTCCGATCGTTGTCAGAAGTAAGTTGGCCGCAGTGTTATCACTCAT
GGTTATGGCAGCACTGCATAATTCTCTTACTGTCATGCCATCCGTAAGATGCTTTTCTGTGACTGGTGAG
TACTCAACCAAGTCATTCTGAGAATAGTGTATGCGGCGACCGAGTTGCTCTTGCCCGGCGTCAATACGGG
ATAATACCGCGCCACATAGCAGAACTTTAAAAGTGCTCATCATTGGAAAACGTTCTTCGGGGCGAAAACT
CTCAAGGATCTTACCGCTGTTGAGATCCAGTTCGATGTAACCCACTCGTGCACCCAACTGATCTTCAGCA
TCTTTTACTTTCACCAGCGTTTCTGGGTGAGCAAAAACAGGAAGGCAAAATGCCGCAAAAAAGGGAATAA
GGGCGACACGGAAATGTTGAATACTCATACTCTTCCTTTTTCAATATTATTGAAGCATTTATCAGGGTTA
TTGTCTCATGAGCGGATACATATTTGAATGTATTTAGAAAAATAAACAAATAGGGGTTCCGCGCACATTT
CCCCGAAAAGTGCCACCTGACGTC
Features (pLannotate 1.2.2; 26 found; start..end, strand, type, name):
     28..80      -  misc_feature   bom (fragment): basis of mobility region from pBR322
    235..614     +  enhancer       CMV enhancer: human cytomegalovirus immediate early enhancer
    615..818     +  promoter       CMV promoter: human cytomegalovirus (CMV) immediate early promoter
    814..847     +  LTR            5' LTR (truncated) (fragment): truncated 5' long terminal repeat (LTR) from HIV-1
    863..881     +  promoter       T7 promoter: promoter for bacteriophage T7 RNA polymerase
    922..942     +  CDS            capTEV™ (fragment): composite tag for in vivo biotinylation, TEV protease cleavage, and 6xHis tagging
    943..975     +  CDS            T7 tag (gene 10 leader): leader peptide from bacteriophage T7 gene 10 promotes efficient translation in E. coli
    979..1002    +  CDS            Xpress™ tag: Xpress™ epitope tag, including an enterokinase recognition and cleavage site
   1009..1716    +  CDS            mCherry: mCherry is a basic (constitutively fluorescent) red fluorescent protein published in 2004, derived from Discosoma sp.. It is reported to be a very rapidly-maturing monomer with low acid sensitivity.
   1726..1887    +  CDS            PIN1 (fragment): PIN1_HUMAN - Experimental evidence at protein level: Swiss-Prot protein existence level 1. Peptidyl-prolyl cis/trans isomerase (PPIase) that binds to and isomerizes specific phosphorylated Ser/Thr-Pro (pSer/Thr-Pro) motifs (PubMed:21497122, PubMed:23623683, PubMed:29686383). By inducing conformational changes in a subset of phosphorylated proteins, acts as a molecular switch in multiple cellular processes (PubMed:21497122, PubMed:22033920, PubMed:23623683). Displays a preference for acidic residues located N-terminally to the proline bond to be isomerized. Regulates mitosis presumably by inter
   2317..3024    +  CDS            mCherry: mCherry is a basic (constitutively fluorescent) red fluorescent protein published in 2004, derived from Discosoma sp.. It is reported to be a very rapidly-maturing monomer with low acid sensitivity.
   3088..3106    -  promoter       SP6 promoter: promoter for bacteriophage SP6 RNA polymerase
   3132..3356    +  polyA_signal   bGH poly(A) signal: bovine growth hormone polyadenylation signal
   3360..3381    +  promoter       SV40 promoter (fragment): SV40 enhancer and early promoter
   3402..3830    +  rep_origin     f1 ori (sequence partly withheld): f1 bacteriophage origin of replication; arrow indicates direction of (+) strand synthesis
   3844..4173    +  promoter       SV40 promoter: SV40 enhancer and early promoter
   4240..5031    +  CDS            neo: KKA2_KLEPN - Also known as kan, nptII. Experimental evidence at protein level: Swiss-Prot protein existence level 1. Resistance to kanamycin, neomycin, paromomycin, ribostamycin, butirosin and gentamicin B. From Klebsiella pneumoniae.
   5055..5213    +  CDS            ble (fragment): BLE_KLEPN - Experimental evidence at protein level: Swiss-Prot protein existence level 1. Binding protein with a strong affinity to the bleomycin family of antibiotics. Binds to CL990; an antimitotic-antibiotic compound. From Klebsiella pneumoniae.
   5208..5329    +  polyA_signal   SV40 poly(A) signal: SV40 polyadenylation signal
   5402..5418    -  protein_bind   lac operator: The lac repressor binds to the lac operator to inhibit transcription in E. coli. This inhibition can be relieved by adding lactose or isopropyl-β-D-thiogalactopyranoside (IPTG). lac repressor encoded by lacI
   5426..5456    -  promoter       lac promoter: promoter for the E. coli lac operon
   5471..5492    -  protein_bind   CAP binding site: CAP binding activates transcription in the presence of cAMP. E. coli catabolite activator protein
   5505..5597    -  CDS            lacI (fragment): lac repressor; lacI; The lac repressor binds to the lac operator to inhibit transcription in E. coli. This inhibition can be relieved by adding lactose or isopropyl-β-D-thiogalactopyranoside (IPTG).
   5780..6368    -  rep_origin     ori: high-copy-number ColE1/pMB1/pBR322/pUC origin of replication
   6539..7399    -  CDS            AmpR: β-lactamase; bla; confers resistance to ampicillin, carbenicillin, and related antibiotics
   7400..7504    -  promoter       AmpR promoter: bla
