[The description below was written by a language model from this plasmid's Addgene catalogue record and pLannotate feature annotations shown in this document.]
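Description:
pcDNA3-mCherry-mCherry-FLARE-EKAR-EV is a mammalian expression plasmid of about 7.5 kb, built on the Invitrogen pcDNA3 backbone, that encodes a single-colour red fluorescent biosensor for ERK activity. It is propagated in E. coli through a high-copy ColE1/pUC-type origin with ampicillin selection (AmpR under its own bla promoter). An f1 origin is also present. For stable selection in mammalian cells, an SV40 early promoter drives the neomycin resistance gene (G418 selection), followed by an SV40 polyadenylation signal.

The sensor sits between BamHI and EcoRI sites, downstream of the CMV immediate-early enhancer/promoter and upstream of the bGH poly(A) signal. T7 and SP6 promoters flank the cassette. The reading frame begins with backbone-derived N-terminal tags (6xHis, T7 gene 10 leader and Xpress epitope with its enterokinase site). These are followed by one mCherry, a fragment of human PIN1 that recognises phospho-Ser/Thr-Pro motifs, an unannotated stretch of roughly 430 bp, and a second mCherry. The unannotated region presumably holds the EV-type linker and ERK substrate and docking sequences typical of EKAR-EV designs, but the feature table does not identify them. The record lists the insert species as S. cerevisiae and synthetic without indicating which segment is yeast-derived.

Because both fluorophores are identical, the sensor reports by homoFRET. ERK phosphorylation of the substrate and its binding by the PIN1-derived domain would change the proximity of the two mCherry units, altering fluorescence anisotropy rather than emission colour. The construct is intended for live-cell monitoring of ERK signalling using only the red channel.
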