Addgene plasmid #123341: pcDNA3-mCherry-mCherry-FLARE-EKAR-EV
Purpose: Red-fluorescent homoFRET/anisotropy-based biosensor for monitoring ERK activity.
Depositing lab: Jin Zhang. Depositing organization: University of California, San Diego (UCSD). Publication: Single-color, ratiometric biosensors for detecting signaling activities in live cells. Ross BL, Tenner B, Markwardt ML, Zviman A, Shi G, Kerr JP, Snell NE, McFarland JJ, Mauban JR, Ward CW, Rizzo MA, Zhang J. eLife. 2018 Jul 3;7. pii: 35458. doi: 10.7554/eLife.35458 PubMed 29968564.
Backbone
  Vector backbone: pcDNA3
  Backbone manufacturer: Invitrogen
  Backbone size w/o insert (bp): 5517
  Total vector size (bp): 7526
  Vector type: Mammalian Expression
  Selectable markers: Neomycin (select with G418)
Growth in bacteria
  Bacterial resistance: Ampicillin, 100 μg/mL
  Growth temperature: 37°C
  Growth strain: DH5alpha
  Copy number: High Copy
Gene/Insert
  Gene/Insert name: mCherry-mCherry-FLARE-EKAR-EV
  Species: S. cerevisiae (budding yeast), Synthetic
  Insert size (bp): 2019
  Promoter: CMV
  Tag / fusion protein: mCherry (N terminal on insert); mCherry (C terminal on insert); 6xHIS (N terminal on backbone); T7 tag (gene 10 leader) (N terminal on backbone); Xpress (TM) tag (N terminal on backbone)
  Cloning method: Restriction Enzyme; 5′ cloning site BamHI (not destroyed); 3′ cloning site EcoRI (not destroyed)
  Sequencing primers: 5′ CMV forward; 3′ BGH reverse
Terms and licenses: Academic/Nonprofit Terms; Industry Terms: Not Available to Industry
How to cite: pcDNA3-mCherry-mCherry-FLARE-EKAR-EV was a gift from Jin Zhang (Addgene plasmid # 123341 ; http://n2t.net/addgene:123341 ; RRID:Addgene_123341)
